Addgene plasmid #224207: AiP15828 - pAAV-AiE0780m-HSP68-SYFP2-WPRE3-BGHpA (Alias: CN5828)
Purpose: AiE0780m is an enhancer sequence, designed to drive AAV-mediated transgene expression in striatal D1 MSNs
Depositing lab: Allen Institute for Brain Science & Jonathan Ting. Depositing organization: Allen Institute. Publication: Enhancer AAV toolbox for accessing and perturbing striatal cell types and circuits. Hunker AC, Wirthlin ME, Gill G, Johansen NJ, Hooper M, Omstead V, Vargas S, Lerma MN, Taskin N, Weed N, Laird WD, Bishaw YM, Bendrick JL, Gore BB, Ben-Simon Y, Opitz-Araya X, Martinez RA, Way SW, Thyagarajan B, Otto S, Sanchez REA, Alexander JR, Amaya A, Amster A, Arbuckle J, Ayala A, Baker PM, Barcelli T, Barta S, Bertagnolli D, Bielstein C, Bishwakarma P, Bowlus J, Boyer G, Brouner K, Casian B, Casper T, Chakka AB, Chakrabarty R, Chong P, Clark M, Colbert K, Daniel S, Dawe T, Departee M, DiValentin P, Donadio NP, Dotson NI, Dwivedi D, Egdorf T, Fliss T, Gary A, Goldy J, Grasso C, Groce EL, Gudsnuk K, Han W, Haradon Z, Hastings S, Helback O, Ho WV, Huang C, Johnson T, Jones DL, Juneau Z, Kenney J, Leibly M, Li S, Liang E, Loeffler H, Lusk NA, Madigan Z, Malloy J, Malone J, McCue R, Melchor J, Mich JK, Moosman S, Morin E, Naidoo R, Newman D, Ngo K, Nguyen K, Oster AL, Ouellette B, Oyama AA, Pena N, Pham T, Phillips E, Pom C, Potekhina L, Ransford S, Ray PL, Reding M, Rette DF, Reynoldson C, Rimorin C, Sigler AR, Rocha DB, Ronellenfitch K, Ruiz A, Sawyer L, Sevigny JP, Shapovalova NV, Shepard N, Shulga L, Soliman S, Staats B, Taormina MJ, Tieu M, Wang Y, Wilkes J, Wood T, Zhou T, Williford A, Dee N, Mollenkopf T, Ng L, Esposito L, Kalmbach BE, Yao S, Ariza J, Collman F, Mufti S, Smith K, Waters J, Ersing I, Patrick M, Zeng H, Lein ES, Kojima Y, Horwitz G, Owen SF, Levi BP, Daigle TL, Tasic B, Bakken TE, Ting JT. Neuron. 2025 May 21;113(10):1507-1524.e17. doi: 10.1016/j.neuron.2025.04.035. PubMed 40403704.
Backbone
  Vector backbone: rAAV
  Vector type: AAV
Growth in bacteria
  Bacterial resistance: Ampicillin, 100 μg/mL
  Growth temperature: 30°C
  Growth strain: NEB Stable
  Copy number: High Copy
Gene/Insert
  Gene/Insert name: SYFP2
  Species: Synthetic
  Cloning method: Restriction Enzyme; 5′ cloning site unknown (unknown if destroyed)
Terms and licenses: Academic/Nonprofit Terms; Industry Terms: Not Available to Industry
Depositor comments: Allen Institute plasmid alias: CN5828 . This work supported by NIH BRAIN Initiative grant UF1MH128339.
How to cite: AiP15828 - pAAV-AiE0780m-HSP68-SYFP2-WPRE3-BGHpA (Alias: CN5828) was a gift from Allen Institute for Brain Science & Jonathan Ting (Addgene plasmid # 224207 ; http://n2t.net/addgene:224207 ; RRID:Addgene_224207)
