[The description below was written by a language model from this plasmid's Addgene catalogue record and pLannotate feature annotations shown in this document.]
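Description:
AiP15828 - pAAV-AiE0780m-HSP68-SYFP2-WPRE3-BGHpA (alias CN5828) is a 5,546-nt recombinant AAV transfer plasmid used to package an enhancer-driven fluorescent reporter into AAV particles. It is maintained in bacteria through a high-copy ColE1/pUC-type origin and selected with ampicillin via the β-lactamase gene and its native promoter. An f1 phage origin and small remnants of the pBR322 bom and rop regions are also annotated in the backbone. The expression cassette is flanked by AAV2 inverted terminal repeats, which supply the cis signals for genome replication and encapsidation. One ITR is annotated in full, while the other is detected only as two short fragments, which may reflect how this repeat was sequenced or annotated rather than a true truncation.

The payload is SYFP2, a rapidly maturing monomeric yellow fluorescent protein derived from Aequorea victoria. According to the construct name and stated purpose, its expression is controlled by the AiE0780m enhancer paired with an HSP68 minimal promoter. Neither element is picked up by the automated annotation, but an unannotated stretch of roughly 1.4 kb between the SYFP2 coding sequence and the fragmentary ITR is where they would be expected to lie. Downstream of SYFP2, two WPRE fragments correspond to the shortened WPRE3 element, which boosts transcript stability and expression while saving packaging capacity. They are followed by the bovine growth hormone polyadenylation signal.

The enhancer was designed to direct AAV-mediated transgene expression to D1 medium spiny neurons of the striatum, so this vector serves as a reporter for labelling that cell population and for assessing the enhancer's specificity. The record does not state the species origin of the enhancer.
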