Features (pLannotate 1.2.2; 14 found; start..end, strand, type, name):
     23..478     -  rep_origin     f1 ori (sequence partly withheld): f1 bacteriophage origin of replication; arrow indicates direction of (+) strand synthesis
    497..548     +  misc_feature   bom (fragment): basis of mobility region from pBR322
    553..693     -  repeat_region  AAV2 ITR: inverted terminal repeat of adeno-associated virus serotype 2 inverted
    811..922     -  polyA_signal   bGH poly(A) signal: bovine growth hormone polyadenylation signal
    939..1019    -  misc_feature   WPRE (fragment): woodchuck hepatitis virus posttranscriptional regulatory element
   1025..1182    -  misc_feature   WPRE (fragment): woodchuck hepatitis virus posttranscriptional regulatory element
   1222..1938    -  CDS            SYFP2: SYFP2 is a basic (constitutively fluorescent) yellow fluorescent protein published in 2006, derived from Aequorea victoria. It is reported to be a very rapidly-maturing monomer with moderate acid sensitivity.
   3407..3434    -  repeat_region  AAV2 ITR (fragment): inverted terminal repeat of adeno-associated virus serotype 2 inverted
   3463..3490    -  repeat_region  AAV2 ITR (fragment): inverted terminal repeat of adeno-associated virus serotype 2 inverted
   3563..4151    -  rep_origin     ori: high-copy-number ColE1/pMB1/pBR322/pUC origin of replication
   4322..5182    -  CDS            AmpR: β-lactamase; bla; confers resistance to ampicillin, carbenicillin, and related antibiotics
   5183..5287    -  promoter       AmpR promoter: bla
   5382..5417    +  CDS            rop (fragment): Rop protein, which maintains plasmids at low copy number; rop
   5519..22      +  misc_feature   bom (fragment) (across the origin): basis of mobility region from pBR322
>Addgene plasmid #224207 | AiP15828 - pAAV-AiE0780m-HSP68-SYFP2-WPRE3-BGHpA (Alias: CN5828) | addgene full sequence | sequence record 446846 | Addgene NGS Result
ATTGTACTGAGAGTGCACCATAAAATTGTAAACGTTAATATTTTGTTAAAATTCGCGTTAAATTTTTGTT
AAATCAGCTCATTTTTTAACCAATAGACCGAAATCGGCAAAATCCCTTATAAATCAAAAGAATAGCCCGA
GATAGAGT
[37 nt withheld, positions 149-185]
AAAGAACGTGGACTCCAACGTCAAAGG
[141 nt withheld, positions 213-353]
G
[46 nt withheld, positions 355-400]
A
[95 nt withheld, positions 402-496]
TATGCGGTGTGAAATACCGCACAGATGCGTAAGGAGAAAATACCGCATCAGGCGCCCCTGCAGGCAGCTG
CGCGCTCGCTCGCTCACTGAGGCCGCCCGGGCAAAGCCCGGGCGTCGGGCGACCTTTGGTCGCCCGGCCT
CAGTGAGCGAGCGAGCGCGCAGAGAGGGAGTGGCCAACTCCATCACTAGGGGTTCCTGCGGCCGCTCGGT
CCGCACGTGAGATCTCATGCCTGCTATTGTCTTCCCAATCCTCCCCCTTGCTGTCCTGCCCCACCCCACC
CCCCAGAATAGAATGACACCTACTCAGACAATGCGATGCAATTTCCTCATTTTATTAGGAAAGGACAGTG
GGAGTGGCACCTTCCAGGGTCAAGGAAGGCACGGGGGAGGGGCAAACAACAGATGGCTGGCAACTAGAAG
GCACAGTCGAAGATCTCTCGAGCCACGGAATTGTCAGTGCCCAACAGCCGAGCCCCTGTCCAGCAGCGGG
CAAGGCAGGCGGCGATGAGTTCCGCCGTGGCAAGAACTAACCAGGATTTATACAAGGAGGAGAAAATGAA
AGCCATACGGGAAGCAATAGCATGATACAAAGGCATTAAAGCAGCGTATCCACATAGCGTAAAAGGAGCA
ACATAGTTAAGAATACCAGTCAATCTTTCACAAATTTTGTAATCCAGAGGTTGATTATGATATCGAATTC
GCGGCCGCGGCGCGCCGTCGACTTACTTGTACAGCTCGTCCATGCCGAGAGTGATCCCGGCGGCGGTCAC
GAACTCCAGCAGGACCATGTGATCGCGCTTCTCGTTGGGGTCTTTGCTCAGCTTGGACTGGTAGCTCAGG
TAGTGGTTGTCGGGCAGCAGCACGGGGCCGTCGCCGATGGGGGTGTTCTGCTGGTAGTGGTCGGCGAGCT
GCACGCCGCCGTCCTCGATGTTGTGGCGGATCTTGAAGTTGGCCTTGATGCCGTTCTTCTGCTTGTCGGC
GGTGATATAGACGTTGTGGCTGTTGTAGTTGTACTCCAGCTTGTGCCCCAGGATGTTGCCGTCCTCCTTG
AAGTCGATGCCCTTCAGCTCGATGCGGTTCACCAGGGTGTCGCCCTCGAACTTCACCTCGGCGCGGGTCT
TGTAGTTGCCGTCGTCCTTGAAGAAGATGGTGCGCTCCTGGACGTAGCCTTCGGGCATGGCGGACTTGAA
GAAGTCGTGCTGCTTCATGTGGTCGGGGTAGCGGGCGAAGCACTGCACGCCGTAGCCCAGGGTGGTCACG
AGGGTGGGCCAGGGCACGGGCAGCTTGCCGGTGGTGCAGATCAGCTTCAGGGTCAGCTTGCCGTAGGTGG
CATCGCCCTCGCCCTCGCCGGACACGCTGAACTTGTGGCCGTTTACGTCGCCGTCCAGCTCGACCAGGAT
GGGCACCACCCCGGTGAACAGCTCCTCGCCCTTGCTCACCATGGTGGCGACCGGTAGGCCGCGCTCTGCT
TCTGGAAGGCTGCGCTCCGCGGCGTGGATGCTCCGGGGAAAGTTGCGCTCCGCGGCAGGGATGCTCCTGG
GAAGGTTGCGCTCCGCGGCAGGGATGCTCTGGGGAAGGCTGGTCCTGGCCGAGGATCGGGAACGCGCCGC
TCGCTCTGCTTCTCTTGTCTTCGCTTGTCTCTGGATGGAACCAGATTTGGTTCTGAGTAGCTGTCAGCGT
CTGGTGACCTGCTCGCCGCCCTGCGCCTTTAAGGAGTCTTCACCGGCCCCGCCCACTCTCCGCTGGGCCA
ATCAGCGAGCCGGAGGAGGCCTTGGGGCCAGGAATCTTCCAGCAGTTTCGCGTCTGGTGGAGCTTCCCCG
CCTCCCTTGAGTAATCGGAGTTGTGGGTTCCGCCCTTGTCCAGAACTCTCCAGAGGTTTCTGGGGTTCAC
TGGAGAGTACGGATTCCTGAGGGGGAGGGTGTGGGGAAGTGCTGGTGCTACTAGTGACACTGTTGCTATG
GCGACGCATTACTAAGGCCTGTGTGGAATGGACAAGAAAGATCACCTCTAGCTCGGTGTTGTGTACAGTT
TGTTGTGATTTGTGGGGTTTCGCCAACTCGCACAGTTCTGAATATGGGGGTTAAAGGCTAAAACTTAAGG
GCTAAAACTTCTCCCCGCCAAGTTTAGGAGACCCAGGGAGATGCCTGGGGGCGTGTCCGGTGACGTGATC
CTCTCCAATCGCGTTACAATGGCAGTGCTGCCTCTGACCTCATGGACTAATTTAGGAACTAGAGGCTCTG
TCCCAGCACAGGCTCAAAGTTGCCGGGAGGGGCGGGGTGGGGGGTGGGGGGGACCCCGGCTGCTCAGTTT
GGATGTTCCTGGAGCTCAGCCTCTCGGGAGTATCTTTTTCTCCATCTTTGAGTATCTGCTTTCTATCCTT
TCTGTTCATTTGTTGTTGTTGCTGTGATTTCTGTTGCCGTTGCTGCAGGGTTTTTTCGTGGCTCTCCACC
TGCACATTTGTAACTGACAAGAGGGTGTGAAGAAGAATGAGTGATGGGAAGCGCTAAAAGTTAATGCACT
CAGCAAACAGAGAAATCCTAACCAGTAATAAGCATAATTGCTCTTCAAAATCCACCCAAAGCCCTCGCCC
CCAACAGCAGGCAACAAAGAGGCAGAACATGTTCACATCAGACACCTCCTTAGCTGGGAGGGTGGGAGAG
TGTCGGAGGAATGAGTCAGTTGTCAGCTTCGCTGCGGGCTCATCTCTGAGCCTCAGGTACCTGGGCCCGG
CTCCAGACTTTATCTGTGTCTCCTTGTTCTATGGCTGAACGAAGGAGTGCTGGAGGGGTCTCGAGGTCAT
ACCAGCCTTAGATGCCATGTTGGCATGGCTGTGCTCCAGTGAACCTGTAGTTTGTGAAACAACGCGTGCG
GCCGCAGGAACCCCTAGTGATGGAGTTGGCCACTCCCTCTCTGCGCGCTCGCTCGCTCACTGAGGCCGGG
CGACCAAAGGTCGCCCGACGCCCGGGCGGCCTCAGTGAGCGAGCGAGCGCGCAGCTGCCTGCAGGACATG
TGAGCAAAAGGCCAGCAAAAGGCCAGGAACCGTAAAAAGGCCGCGTTGCTGGCGTTTTTCCATAGGCTCC
GCCCCCCTGACGAGCATCACAAAAATCGACGCTCAAGTCAGAGGTGGCGAAACCCGACAGGACTATAAAG
ATACCAGGCGTTTCCCCCTGGAAGCTCCCTCGTGCGCTCTCCTGTTCCGACCCTGCCGCTTACCGGATAC
CTGTCCGCCTTTCTCCCTTCGGGAAGCGTGGCGCTTTCTCATAGCTCACGCTGTAGGTATCTCAGTTCGG
TGTAGGTCGTTCGCTCCAAGCTGGGCTGTGTGCACGAACCCCCCGTTCAGCCCGACCGCTGCGCCTTATC
CGGTAACTATCGTCTTGAGTCCAACCCGGTAAGACACGACTTATCGCCACTGGCAGCAGCCACTGGTAAC
AGGATTAGCAGAGCGAGGTATGTAGGCGGTGCTACAGAGTTCTTGAAGTGGTGGCCTAACTACGGCTACA
CTAGAAGAACAGTATTTGGTATCTGCGCTCTGCTGAAGCCAGTTACCTTCGGAAAAAGAGTTGGTAGCTC
TTGATCCGGCAAACAAACCACCGCTGGTAGCGGTGGTTTTTTTGTTTGCAAGCAGCAGATTACGCGCAGA
AAAAAAGGATCTCAAGAAGATCCTTTGATCTTTTCTACGGGGTCTGACGCTCAGTGGAACGAAAACTCAC
GTTAAGGGATTTTGGTCATGAGATTATCAAAAAGGATCTTCACCTAGATCCTTTTAAATTAAAAATGAAG
TTTTAAATCAATCTAAAGTATATATGAGTAAACTTGGTCTGACAGTTACCAATGCTTAATCAGTGAGGCA
CCTATCTCAGCGATCTGTCTATTTCGTTCATCCATAGTTGCCTGACTCCCCGTCGTGTAGATAACTACGA
TACGGGAGGGCTTACCATCTGGCCCCAGTGCTGCAATGATACCGCGAGACCCACGCTCACCGGCTCCAGA
TTTATCAGCAATAAACCAGCCAGCCGGAAGGGCCGAGCGCAGAAGTGGTCCTGCAACTTTATCCGCCTCC
ATCCAGTCTATTAATTGTTGCCGGGAAGCTAGAGTAAGTAGTTCGCCAGTTAATAGTTTGCGCAACGTTG
TTGCCATTGCTACAGGCATCGTGGTGTCACGCTCGTCGTTTGGTATGGCTTCATTCAGCTCCGGTTCCCA
ACGATCAAGGCGAGTTACATGATCCCCCATGTTGTGCAAAAAAGCGGTTAGCTCCTTCGGTCCTCCGATC
GTTGTCAGAAGTAAGTTGGCCGCAGTGTTATCACTCATGGTTATGGCAGCACTGCATAATTCTCTTACTG
TCATGCCATCCGTAAGATGCTTTTCTGTGACTGGTGAGTACTCAACCAAGTCATTCTGAGAATAGTGTAT
GCGGCGACCGAGTTGCTCTTGCCCGGCGTCAATACGGGATAATACCGCGCCACATAGCAGAACTTTAAAA
GTGCTCATCATTGGAAAACGTTCTTCGGGGCGAAAACTCTCAAGGATCTTACCGCTGTTGAGATCCAGTT
CGATGTAACCCACTCGTGCACCCAACTGATCTTCAGCATCTTTTACTTTCACCAGCGTTTCTGGGTGAGC
AAAAACAGGAAGGCAAAATGCCGCAAAAAAGGGAATAAGGGCGACACGGAAATGTTGAATACTCATACTC
TTCCTTTTTCAATATTATTGAAGCATTTATCAGGGTTATTGTCTCATGAGCGGATACATATTTGAATGTA
TTTAGAAAAATAAACAAATAGGGGTTCCGCGCACATTTCCCCGAAAAGTGCCACCTGACGTCTAAGAAAC
CATTATTATCATGACATTAACCTATAAAAATAGGCGTATCACGAGGCCCTTTCGTCTCGCGCGTTTCGGT
GATGACGGTGAAAACCTCTGACACATGCAGCTCCCGGAGACGGTCACAGCTTGTCTGTAAGCGGATGCCG
GGAGCAGACAAGCCCGTCAGGGCGCGTCAGCGGGTGTTGGCGGGTGTCGGGGCTGGCTTAACTATGCGGC
ATCAGAGCAG
